>Addgene plasmid #147348 | pAc5.1B-EGFP-DmRpL10_R | depositor full sequence | sequence record 289795 | Full Sequence
CTTCAAGGAATTAATTCTATATTCTAAAAACACAAATGATACTTCTAAAAAAAATCATGAATGGCATCAA
CTCTGAATCAAATCTTTGCAGATGCACCTACTTCTCATTTCCACTGTCACATCATTTTTCCAGATCTCGC
TGCCTGTTATGTGGCCCACAAACCAAGACACGTTTTATGGCCATTAAAGCTGGCTGATCGTCGCCAAACA
CCAAATACATATCAATATGTACATTCGAGAAAGAAGCGATCAAAGAAGCGTCTTCGGGCGAGTAGGAGAA
TGCGGAGGAGAAGGAGAACGAGCTGATCTAGTATCTCTCCACAATCCAATGCCAACTGACCAACTGGCCA
TATTCGGAGCAATTTGAAGCCAATTTCCATCGCCTGGCGATCGCTCCATTCTTGGCTATATGTTTTTCAC
CGTTCCCGGGGCCATTTTCAAAGACTCGTCGGTAAGATAAGATTGTGTCACTCGCTGTCTCTCTTCATTT
GTCGAAGAATGCTGAGGAATTTCGCGATGACGTCGGCGAGTATTTTGAAGAATGAGAATAATTTGTATTT
ATACGAAAATCAGTTAGTGGAATTTTCTACAAAAACATGTTATCTATAGATAATTTTGTTGCAAAATATG
TTGACTATGACAAAGATTGTATGTATATACCTTTAATGTATTCTCATTTTCTTATGTATTTATAATGGCA
ATGATGATACTGATGATATTTTAAGATGATGCCAGACCACAGGCTGATTTCTGCGTCTTTTGCCGAACGC
AGTGCATGTGCGGTTGTTGTTTTTTGGAATAGTTTCAATTTTCGGACTGTCCGCTTTGATTTCAGTTTCT
TGGCTTATTCAAAAAGCAAAGTAAAGCCAAAAAAGCGAGATGGCAATACCAAATGCGGCAAAACGGTAGT
GGAAGGAAAGGGGTGCGGGGCAGCGGAAGGAAGGGTGGGGCGGGGCGTGGCGGGGTCTGTGGCTGGGCGC
GACGTCACCGACGTTGGAGCCACTCCTTTGACCATGTGTGCGTGTGTGTATTATTCGTGTCTCGCCACTC
GCCGGTTGTTTTTTTCTTTTTATCTCGCTCTCTCTAGCGCCATCTCGTACGCATGCTCAACGCACCGCAT
GTTGCCGTGTCCTTTATGCGTCATTTTGGCTCGAAATAGGCAATTATTTAAACAAAGATTAGTCAACGAA
AACGCTAAAATAAATAAGTCTACAATATGGTTACTTATTGCCATGTGTGTGCAGCCAACGATAGCAACAA
AAGCAACAACACAGTGGCTTTCCCTCTTTCACTTTTTGTTTGCAAGCGCGTGCGAGCAAGACGGCACGAC
CGGCAAACGCAATTACGCTGACAAAGAGCAGACGAAGTTTTGGCCGAAAAACATCAAGGCGCCTGATACG
AATGCATTTGCAATAACAATTGCGATATTTAATATTGTTTATGAAGCTGTTTGACTTCAAAACACACAAA
AAAAAAAATAAAACAAATTATTTGAAAGAGAATTAGGAATCGGACAGCTTATCGTTACGGGCTAACAGCA
CACCGAGACGAAATAGCTTACCTGACGTCACAGCCTCTGGAAGAACTGCCGCCAAGCAGAGAGAGAGAGA
AAAAGAGGGAGAGCAGCTTAGACCGCATGTGCTTGTGTGTGAGGCGTCTCTCTCTTCGTCTCCTGTTTGC
GCAAACGCATAGACTGCACTGAGAAAATCGATTACCTATTTTTTATGAATGAATATTTGCACTATTACTA
TTCAAAACTATTAAGATAGCAATCACATTCAATAGCCAAATACTATACCACCTGAGCGATGCAACGAAAT
GATCAATTTGAGCAAAAATGCTGCATATTTAGGACGGCATCATTATAGAAATGCTTCTTGCTGTGTACTT
TTCTCTCGTCTGGCAGCTGTTTCGCCGTTATTGTTAAAACCGGCTTAAGTTAGGTGTGTTTTCTACGACT
AGTGATGCCCCTACTAGAAGATGTGTGTTGCACAAATGTCCCTGAATAACCAATTTGAAGTGCAGATAGC
AGTAAACGTAAGCTAATATGAATATTATTTAACTGTAATGTTTTAATATCGCTGGACATTACTAATAAAC
CCACTATAAACACATGTACATATGTATGTTTTGGCATACAATGAGTAGTTGGGGAAAAAATGTGTAAAAG
CACCGTGACCATCACAGCATAAAGATAACCAGCTGAAGTATCGAATATGAGTAACCCCCAAATTGAATCA
CATGCCGCAACTGATAGGACCCATGGAAGTACACTCTTCATGGCGATATACAAGACACACACAAGCACGA
ACACCCAGTTGCGGAGGAAATTCTCCGTAAATGAAAACCCAATCGGCGAACAATTCATACCCATATATGG
TAAAAGTTTTGAACGCGACTTGAGAGCGGAGAGCATTGCGGCTGATAAGGTTTTAGCGCTAAGCGGGCTT
TATAAAACGGGCTGCGGGACCAGTTTTCATATCACTACCGTTTGAGTTCTTGTGCTGTGTGGATACTCCT
CCCGACACAAAGCCGCTCCATCAGCCAGCAGTCGTCTAATCCAGAGACCCCGGATCGGGGTACCAACATG
GTGAGCAAGGGCGAGGAGCTGTTCACCGGGGTGGTGCCCATCCTGGTCGAGCTGGACGGCGACGTAAACG
GCCACAAGTTCAGCGTGTCCGGCGAGGGCGAGGGCGATGCCACCTACGGCAAGCTGACCCTGAAGTTCAT
CTGCACCACCGGCAAGCTGCCCGTGCCCTGGCCCACCCTCGTGACCACCCTGACCTACGGCGTGCAGTGC
TTCAGCCGCTACCCCGACCACATGAAGCAGCACGACTTCTTCAAGTCCGCCATGCCCGAAGGCTACGTCC
AGGAGCGCACCATCTTCTTCAAGGACGACGGCAACTACAAGACCCGCGCCGAGGTGAAGTTCGAGGGCGA
CACCCTGGTGAACCGCATCGAGCTGAAGGGCATCGACTTCAAGGAGGACGGCAACATCCTGGGGCACAAG
CTGGAGTACAACTACAACAGCCACAACGTCTATATCATGGCCGACAAGCAGAAGAACGGCATCAAGGTGA
ACTTCAAGATCCGCCACAACATCGAGGACGGCAGCGTGCAGCTCGCCGACCACTACCAGCAGAACACCCC
CATCGGCGACGGCCCCGTGCTGCTGCCCGACAACCACTACCTGAGCACCCAGTCCGCCCTGAGCAAAGAC
CCCAACGAGAAGCGCGATCACATGGTCCTGCTGGAGTTCGTGACCGCCGCCGGGATCACTCTCGGCATGG
ACGAGCTGTACAAGCCAAGCTTGAATTCTGCAGATATCATGGGCCGACGACCAGCTAGATGCTACCGCTA
TTGCAAAAATAAGCCGTACCCTAAATCTCGGTTTTGCCGTGGTGTCCCTGATCCAAAAATTCGTATATTT
GATTTGGGAAGAAAAAAAGCTACAGTTGAGGATTTTCCCCTGTGTGTTCATTTGGTTTCTGATGAATACG
AACAGCTGAGTAGTGAAGCTTTGGAAGCTGGACGCATTTGTTGCAACAAGTACTTGGTGAAGTACTGCGG
TAAGGACCAGTTCCACATCAGAATGCGCCTGCATCCATTCCACGTCATTCGCATCAACAAAATGTTGTCG
TGCGCTGGAGCTGATAGGCTTCAAACTGGAATGCGAGGAGCGTTTGGAAAACCGCAGGGCACGGTTGCTC
GAGTTCGTATTGGTCAACCCATTATGTCTGTCCGCTCTAGCGATCGTTACAAGGCTCAAGTTATTGAAGC
TTTGCGGCGTGCTAAGTTTAAGTTCCCTGGACGTCAAAAGATCTATGTTTCAAAGAAGTGGGGATTCACC
AAATACGAACGTGAGCGTTATGAAGAACTTCGCGATGACAACCGCCTTGAGCCTGATGGTTGCAATGTGA
AATACCGCCCAGAGCATGGCCCGATTGCCGCATGGGAAAAAGCTCAGCGTGATGTTTATGCTTAATCTAG
AGGGCCCGCGGTTCGAAGGTAAGCCTATCCCTAACCCTCTCCTCGGTCTCGATTCTACGCGTACCGGTCA
TCATCACCATCACCATTGAGTTTAAACCCGCTGATCAGCCTCGACTGTGCCTTCTAAGGCCTGAGCTCGC
TGATCAGCCTCGATCGAGGATCCAGACATGATAAGATACATTGATGAGTTTGGACAAACCACAACTAGAA
TGCAGTGAAAAAAATGCTTTATTTGTGAAATTTGTGATGCTATTGCTTTATTTGTAACCATTATAAGCTG
CAATAAACAAGTTAACAACAACAATTGCATTCATTTTATGTTTCAGGTTCAGGGGGAGGTGTGGGAGGTT
TTTTAAAGCAAGTAAAACCTCTACAAATGTGGTATGGCTGATTATGATCAGTCGACCGATGCCCTTGAGA
GCCTTCAACCCAGTCAGCTCCTTCCGGTGGGCGCGGGGCATGACTATCGTCGCCGCACTTATGACTGTCT
TCTTTATCATGCAACTCGTAGGACAGGTGCCGGCAGCGCTCTGGGTCATTTTCGGCGAGGACCGCTTTCG
CTGGAGCGCGACGATGATCGGCCTGTCGCTTGCGGTATTCGGAATCTTGCACGCCCTCGCTCAAGCCTTC
GTCACTGGTCCCGCCACCAAACGTTTCGGCGAGAAGCAGGCCATTATCGCCGGCATGGCGGCCGACGCGC
TGGGCTACGTCTTGCTGGCGTTCGCGACGCGAGGCTGGATGGCCTTCCCCATTATGATTCTTCTCGCTTC
CGGCGGCATCGGGATGCCCGCGTTGCAGGCCATGCTGTCCAGGCAGGTAGATGACGACCATCAGGGACAG
CTTCAAGGATCGCTCGCGGCTCTTACCAGCCAGCAAAAGGCCAGGAACCGTAAAAAGGCCGCGTTGCTGG
CGTTTTTCCATAGGCTCCGCCCCCCTGACGAGCATCACAAAAATCGACGCTCAAGTCAGAGGTGGCGAAA
CCCGACAGGACTATAAAGATACCAGGCGTTTCCCCCTGGAAGCTCCCTCGTGCGCTCTCCTGTTCCGACC
CTGCCGCTTACCGGATACCTGTCCGCCTTTCTCCCTTCGGGAAGCGTGGCGCTTTCTCAATGCTCACGCT
GTAGGTATCTCAGTTCGGTGTAGGTCGTTCGCTCCAAGCTGGGCTGTGTGCACGAACCCCCCGTTCAGCC
CGACCGCTGCGCCTTATCCGGTAACTATCGTCTTGAGTCCAACCCGGTAAGACACGACTTATCGCCACTG
GCAGCAGCCACTGGTAACAGGATTAGCAGAGCGAGGTATGTAGGCGGTGCTACAGAGTTCTTGAAGTGGT
GGCCTAACTACGGCTACACTAGAAGGACAGTATTTGGTATCTGCGCTCTGCTGAAGCCAGTTACCTTCGG
AAAAAGAGTTGGTAGCTCTTGATCCGGCAAACAAACCACCGCTGGTAGCGGTGGTTTTTTTGTTTGCAAG
CAGCAGATTACGCGCAGAAAAAAAGGATCTCAAGAAGATCCTTTGATCTTTTCTACGGGGTCTGACGCTC
AGTGGAACGAAAACTCACGTTAAGGGATTTTGGTCATGAGATTATCAAAAAGGATCTTCACCTAGATCCT
TTTAAATTAAAAATGAAGTTTTAAATCAATCTAAAGTATATATGAGTAAACTTGGTCTGACAGTTACCAA
TGCTTAATCAGTGAGGCACCTATCTCAGCGATCTGTCTATTTCGTTCATCCATAGTTGCCTGACTCCCCG
TCGTGTAGATAACTACGATACGGGAGGGCTTACCATCTGGCCCCAGTGCTGCAATGATACCGCGAGACCC
ACGCTCACCGGCTCCAGATTTATCAGCAATAAACCAGCCAGCCGGAAGGGCCGAGCGCAGAAGTGGTCCT
GCAACTTTATCCGCCTCCATCCAGTCTATTAATTGTTGCCGGGAAGCTAGAGTAAGTAGTTCGCCAGTTA
ATAGTTTGCGCAACGTTGTTGCCATTGCTGCAGGCATCGTGGTGTCACGCTCGTCGTTTGGTATGGCTTC
ATTCAGCTCCGGTTCCCAACGATCAAGGCGAGTTACATGATCCCCCATGTTGTGCAAAAAAGCGGTTAGC
TCCTTCGGTCCTCCGATCGTTGTCAGAAGTAAGTTGGCCGCAGTGTTATCACTCATGGTTATGGCAGCAC
TGCATAATTCTCTTACTGTCATGCCATCCGTAAGATGCTTTTCTGTGACTGGTGAGTACTCAACCAAGTC
ATTCTGAGAATAGTGTATGCGGCGACCGAGTTGCTCTTGCCCGGCGTCAACACGGGATAATACCGCGCCA
CATAGCAGAACTTTAAAAGTGCTCATCATTGGAAAACGTTCTTCGGGGCGAAAACTCTCAAGGATCTTAC
CGCTGTTGAGATCCAGTTCGATGTAACCCACTCGTGCACCCAACTGATCTTCAGCATCTTTTACTTTCAC
CAGCGTTTCTGGGTGAGCAAAAACAGGAAGGCAAAATGCCGCAAAAAAGGGAATAAGGGCGACACGGAAA
TGTTGAATACTCATACTCTTCCTTTTTCAATATTATTGAAGCATTTATCAGGGTTATTGTCTCATGAGCG
GATACATATTTGAATGTATTTAGAAAAATAAACAAATAGGGGTTCCGCGCACATTTCCCCGAAAAGTGCC
ACCTGACGTCTAAGAAACCATTATTATCATGACATTAACCTATAAAAATAGGCGTATCACGAGGCCCTTT
CGT
Features (pLannotate 1.2.2; 10 found; start..end, strand, type, name):
     56..2568    +  promoter       Ac5 promoter: Drosophila melanogaster actin 5C promoter
   2588..3304    +  CDS            EGFP: EGFP is a basic (constitutively fluorescent) green fluorescent protein published in 1996, derived from Aequorea victoria. It is reported to be a rapidly-maturing weak dimer with moderate acid sensitivity.
   3329..3982    +  CDS            RpL10: RL10_DROME - Also known as Qm. Experimental evidence at protein level: Swiss-Prot protein existence level 1. From Drosophila melanogaster (Fruit fly).
   4008..4049    +  CDS            V5 tag: epitope tag from simian virus 5
   4149..4283    -  polyA_signal   SV40 poly(A) signal: SV40 polyadenylation signal
   4306..4390    -  CDS            large T antigen (fragment): large T antigen from SV40 (simian virus 40)
   4391..4861    +  CDS            TcR (fragment): tetracycline efflux protein; tet; confers resistance to tetracycline
   4905..5493    -  rep_origin     ori: high-copy-number ColE1/pMB1/pBR322/pUC origin of replication
   5664..6524    -  CDS            AmpR: β-lactamase; bla; confers resistance to ampicillin, carbenicillin, and related antibiotics
   6525..6629    -  promoter       AmpR promoter: bla
