[The description below was written by a language model from this plasmid's Addgene catalogue record and pLannotate feature annotations shown in this document.]
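Description:
pAc5.1B-EGFP-DmRpL10_R is an insect-cell expression plasmid of about 6.7 kb for producing a GFP-tagged form of the Drosophila melanogaster ribosomal protein RpL10 (also known as Qm). The catalogue entry lists the backbone as unknown, although the name and the annotated parts point to a pAc5.1-type vector. Expression is driven by the Drosophila actin 5C (Ac5) promoter, a strong constitutive promoter commonly used in fly cell lines. Immediately downstream lies the EGFP coding sequence, followed by the RpL10 open reading frame, so the protein is presumably made as an N-terminal EGFP fusion. According to the depositor, the ORF was taken from transcript variant C of the gene. A V5 epitope tag is annotated just after RpL10, but the record does not say whether it is in frame with the insert or cut off by a stop codon, so its presence in the expressed protein should not be assumed. An SV40 polyadenylation signal, with a small adjoining fragment of large T antigen sequence, is annotated downstream of the cassette on the minus strand.

For propagation in E. coli the plasmid carries a ColE1/pUC-type origin and a β-lactamase gene with its own promoter, giving ampicillin selection. The origin is annotated as high-copy, whereas the catalogue lists the plasmid as low copy. A partial tetracycline-resistance fragment is a backbone remnant and is not expected to be functional. No selectable marker for insect cells is annotated, which suggests transient transfection or co-transfection with a separate selection plasmid. The stated purpose is simply insect expression of RpL10; the EGFP tag would allow fluorescence detection or GFP-based pulldown of the protein. The depositor notes that the supplied sequence may be theoretical rather than fully verified.
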