Addgene plasmid #147348: pAc5.1B-EGFP-DmRpL10_R
Purpose: Insect Expression of DmRpl10
Depositing lab: Elisa Izaurralde. Depositing organization: Max Planck Institute for Developmental Biology.
Backbone
  Vector backbone: Unknown
  Vector type: Insect Expression
Growth in bacteria
  Bacterial resistance: Ampicillin, 100 μg/mL
  Growth temperature: 37°C
  Growth strain: DH5alpha
  Copy number: Low Copy
Gene/Insert
  Gene/Insert name: DmRpl10
  Species: D. melanogaster (fly)
  Entrez Gene: RpL10 (a.k.a. Dmel_CG17521, BcDNA:LD24589, CG17521, DQM, Dmel\CG17521, L10, M(3)80, Qm, anon-EST:Posey179)
  Cloning method: Unknown
Terms and licenses: Academic/Nonprofit Terms; Industry Terms: Not Available to Industry
Depositor comments: ORF extracted from variant C NCBI: NM_143697.4 Plasmids from this collection were made available to the research community and donated after the lab closed. Please note that the sequence provided by the depositing laboratory may be theoretical/predicted or based on Sanger sequencing results. There may be discrepancies between sequencing results obtained by Addgene and the depositor sequence. If an Addgene verified sequence is not available, please contact before placing your order to request that our lab fully sequence the plasmid.
How to cite: pAc5.1B-EGFP-DmRpL10_R was a gift from Elisa Izaurralde (Addgene plasmid # 147348 ; http://n2t.net/addgene:147348 ; RRID:Addgene_147348)
